Addgene plasmid #35053: IFI16-(515-710)-HinB
Depositing lab: Cheryl Arrowsmith. Depositing organization: University Health Network. Publication: Interferon-inducible protein 16: insight into the interaction with tumor suppressor p53. Liao JC, Lam R, Brazda V, Duan S, Ravichandran M, Ma J, Xiao T, Tempel W, Zuo X, Wang YX, Chirgadze NY, Arrowsmith CH. Structure. 2011 Mar 9;19(3):418-29. 10.1016/j.str.2010.12.015 PubMed 21397192.
Backbone
  Vector backbone: pET15b
  Backbone manufacturer: Novagen
  Backbone size w/o insert (bp): 5700
  Vector type: Bacterial Expression
Growth in bacteria
  Bacterial resistance: Ampicillin, 100 μg/mL
  Growth temperature: 37°C
  Growth strain: DH5alpha
  Growth instructions: induce culture at OD600=0.8 with 1mM IPTG, 15oC overnight
  Copy number: High Copy
Gene/Insert
  Gene/Insert name: IFI16-(515-710)-HinB
  Species: H. sapiens (human)
  Insert size (bp): 585
  Mutation: Contains HinB domain: aa 515-710
  Entrez Gene: IFI16 (a.k.a. IFNGIP1, PYHIN2)
  Promoter: T7
  Tag / fusion protein: His (N terminal on backbone)
  Cloning method: Restriction Enzyme; 5′ cloning site NdeI (not destroyed); 3′ cloning site BamHI (not destroyed)
  Sequencing primers: 5′ T7; 3′ T7-term
Terms and licenses: Academic/Nonprofit Terms; Industry Terms: Not Available to Industry
Depositor comments: Growth conditions for protein production: BL21DE3-Codon-plus-RIL
How to cite: IFI16-(515-710)-HinB was a gift from Cheryl Arrowsmith (Addgene plasmid # 35053 ; http://n2t.net/addgene:35053 ; RRID:Addgene_35053)
