[The description below was written by a language model from this plasmid's Addgene catalogue record.]
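Description:
IFI16-(515-710)-HinB is a bacterial expression plasmid built on the pET15b backbone (about 5.7 kb without insert) for producing a fragment of human interferon-inducible protein 16 (IFI16, also known as IFNGIP1 or PYHIN2) in E. coli. The plasmid is selected with ampicillin and is recorded as high copy. It is maintained in a standard cloning strain such as DH5alpha, while protein production is noted in a BL21(DE3)-type strain carrying extra rare-codon tRNA genes. That expression host supplies the T7 RNA polymerase required by the vector's promoter.

The insert is a 585 bp segment encoding residues 515–710 of IFI16, which correspond to the HinB domain, the second of the protein's two HIN-type domains. It was cloned between the NdeI and BamHI sites, both of which remain intact, so the fragment can be excised or exchanged. Transcription is driven by the T7 promoter, and expression is induced with IPTG in a DE3 lysogen host. The coding sequence is fused in frame to the N-terminal His tag supplied by the backbone, which allows purification by immobilised metal affinity chromatography. Standard T7 promoter and T7 terminator primers flank the cassette for sequence verification.

The associated publication concerns structural analysis of IFI16 and its interaction with the tumour suppressor p53. This fits use of the construct as a source of recombinant, isolated HinB domain for structural, biophysical and binding studies. No annotated feature table is provided, so details of other backbone elements are not stated in the record.
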