>Addgene plasmid #35053 | IFI16-(515-710)-HinB | addgene partial sequence | sequence record 45470 | T7 5'-TAATACGACTCACTATAGGG-3'
TGAATATTTTGTTTACTTTAAGAAGGAGATATACCATGGGCAGCAGCCATCATCATCATCATCACAGCAG
CGGCCTGGTGCCGCGCGGCAGCCATATGGACAGTGCCCAGAGTGACCTCAAAGAAGTGATGGTGCTGAAC
GCAACAGAATCATTTGTATATGAGCCCAAAGAGCAGAAGAAAATGTTTCATGCCACAGTGGCAACTGAGA
ATGAAGTCTTCCGAGTGAAGGTTTTTAATATTGACCTAAAGGAGAAGTTCACCCCAAAGAAGATCATTGC
CATAGCAAATTATGTTTGCCGCAATGGGTTCCTGGAGGTATATCCTTTCACACTTGTGGCTGATGTGAAT
GCTGACCGAAACATGGAGATCCCAAAAGGATTGATTAGAAGTGCCAGCGTAACTCCTAAAATCAATCAGC
TTTGCTCACAAACTAAAGGAAGTTTTGTGAATGGGGTGTTTGAGGTACATAAGAAAAATGTAAGGGGTGA
ATTCACTTATTATGAAATACAAGATAATACAGGGAAGATGGAAGTGGTGGTGCATGGACGACTGACCACA
ATCAACTGTGAGGAAGGAGATAAACTGAAACTCACCTGCTTTGAATTGGCACCGAAAAGTGGGAATACCG
GGGAGTTGAGATCTGTAATTCATAGTCACATCAAGGTCATCAAGACCAGGAAAAACTGAGGATCCGGCTG
CTAACAAAGCCCGAAAGGAAGCTGAGTTGGCTGCTGCCACCGCTGAGCAATAACTAGCATAACCCCTTGG
GGCCTCTAAACGGGTCTTGAGGGGTTTTTTGCTGAAAGGAGGAACTATATCCGGATATCCCGCAAGAGGC
CCGGCAGTACCGGCATAACCAAGCCTATGCCTACAGCATCCAGGGTGACGGTGCCGAGGAT
